Addgene plasmid #100927: pCEP4-YU2gp160
Purpose: Mammalian expression plasmid for Env from the YU-2 HIV-1 isolate
Depositing lab: Erik Procko. Publication: Conformational engineering of HIV-1 Env based on mutational tolerance in the CD4 and PG16 bound states. Heredia JD, Park J, Choi H, Gill KS, Procko E. J Virol. 2019 Mar 20. pii: JVI.00219-19. doi: 10.1128/JVI.00219-19. PubMed 30894475.
Backbone
  Vector backbone: pCEP4
  Backbone manufacturer: Invitrogen
  Backbone size w/o insert (bp): 10393
  Total vector size (bp): 12919
  Vector type: Mammalian Expression
  Selectable markers: Hygromycin
Growth in bacteria
  Bacterial resistance: Ampicillin, 100 μg/mL
  Growth temperature: 37°C
  Growth strain: DH5alpha
  Copy number: High Copy
Gene/Insert
  Gene/Insert name: HIV-1 (YU2) Env (alt names: gp160; Env)
  Species: Human immunodeficiency virus 1
  Insert size (bp): 2526
  Mutation: Codon-optimized synthetic gene
  GenBank ID: P35961.1
  Promoter: CMV
  Tag / fusion protein: CD5 leader sequence (N terminal on insert)
  Cloning method: Restriction Enzyme; 5′ cloning site NheI (not destroyed); 3′ cloning site XhoI (not destroyed)
  Sequencing primers: 5′ CMV_fwd; 3′ EBV_rev
Terms and licenses: Academic/Nonprofit Terms; Industry Terms: Not Available to Industry
How to cite: pCEP4-YU2gp160 was a gift from Erik Procko (Addgene plasmid # 100927 ; http://n2t.net/addgene:100927 ; RRID:Addgene_100927)
