[The description below was written by a language model from this plasmid's Addgene catalogue record and pLannotate feature annotations shown in this document.]
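Description:
pCEP4-YU2gp160 is a mammalian expression plasmid built on the Invitrogen pCEP4 episomal backbone and carrying the envelope glycoprotein (Env, gp160) of the HIV-1 YU-2 isolate. In E. coli it is propagated through a high-copy ColE1/pUC-type origin with ampicillin selection from the bla gene. In mammalian cells the backbone supplies the Epstein-Barr virus oriP origin together with an EBNA1 coding sequence. Together these allow the plasmid to replicate and persist as an extrachromosomal episome in permissive primate cells. A hygromycin B phosphotransferase cassette, driven by an HSV thymidine kinase promoter and ended by the TK polyadenylation signal, permits selection of cells that retain the plasmid.

The insert is a codon-optimized synthetic gene of about 2.5 kb, cloned between NheI and XhoI sites that both remain intact. It sits downstream of the CMV immediate-early enhancer and promoter and upstream of an SV40 polyadenylation signal. According to the catalogue entry, a CD5 leader sequence is fused at the N terminus, presumably providing the secretory signal; the annotated env match begins roughly 100 nt after the promoter, which leaves room for this leader, although it is not annotated separately. The construct encodes full-length gp160, including the gp41 transmembrane fusion subunit, so it is suited to displaying Env on the surface of transfected cells. The associated work concerns conformational engineering of Env based on mutational tolerance in the CD4- and PG16-bound states.

The many small herpesvirus, tetracycline-resistance, rop and large T antigen fragments in the tables are backbone remnants rather than functional genes. The two sequencing records (about 12.7 and 12.3 kb) are somewhat shorter than the stated total of about 12.9 kb but show the same element order.
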