Features (pLannotate 1.2.2; 22 found; start..end, strand, type, name):
      1..380     +  enhancer       CMV enhancer: human cytomegalovirus immediate early enhancer
    382..581     +  promoter       CMV promoter: human cytomegalovirus (CMV) immediate early promoter
    678..3152    +  CDS            env: ENV_HV1Y2 - Experimental evidence at protein level: Swiss-Prot protein existence level 1. [Transmembrane protein gp41]: Acts as a class I viral fusion protein. Under the current model, the protein has at least 3 conformational states: pre-fusion native state, pre-hairpin intermediate state, and post-fusion hairpin state. During fusion of viral and target intracellular membranes, the coiled coil regions (heptad repeats) assume a trimer-of-hairpins structure, positioning the fusion peptide in close proximity to the C-terminal region of the ectodomain. The formation of this structure appears to d
   3178..3312    -  polyA_signal   SV40 poly(A) signal: SV40 polyadenylation signal
   3335..3418    -  CDS            large T antigen (fragment): large T antigen from SV40 (simian virus 40)
   3421..3461    +  CDS            rop (fragment): Rop protein, which maintains plasmids at low copy number; rop
   3573..3591    -  misc_feature   MCS (fragment): pUC18/19 multiple cloning site
   4037..5826    -  rep_origin     oriP: Epstein-Barr virus oriP replication origin (Yates et al., 2000)
   5827..6045    -  CDS            gL (fragment): GL_EBVB9 - Experimental evidence at protein level: Swiss-Prot protein existence level 1. The heterodimer glycoprotein H-glycoprotein L is required for the fusion of viral and plasma membranes leading to virus entry into the host cell. Acts as a functional inhibitor of gH and maintains gH in an inhibited form. Upon binding to host integrins, gL dissociates from gH leading to activation of the viral fusion glycoproteins gB and gH. Fusion of EBV with B-lymphocytes requires the additional receptor- binding protein gp42, which forms a complex with gH/gL. The heterodimer gH/gL targets also host EPHA
   6128..8053    -  CDS            EBNA1: Epstein-Barr nuclear antigen 1, also known as EBNA-1 crucial for latent viral infection, and for episomal amplification of vectors containing the oriP origin (Okita et al., 2013)
   8091..8435    -  CDS            BRRF2_EBVB9 (fragment): Protein inferred from homology: Swiss-Prot protein existence level 3. From Epstein-Barr virus (strain B95-8) (HHV-4) (Human herpesvirus 4).
   8438..8461    -  promoter       tet promoter (fragment): E. coli promoter for tetracycline efflux protein gene
   8574..8678    +  promoter       AmpR promoter: bla
   8679..9539    +  CDS            AmpR: β-lactamase; bla; confers resistance to ampicillin, carbenicillin, and related antibiotics
   9710..10298   +  rep_origin     ori: high-copy-number ColE1/pMB1/pBR322/pUC origin of replication
  10344..10502   -  CDS            TcR (fragment): tetracycline efflux protein; tet; confers resistance to tetracycline
  10623..10823   -  CDS            MDV035 (fragment): UL24_GAHVM - Protein inferred from homology: Swiss-Prot protein existence level 3. May play a role in the dispersal of host nucleolin from the nucleolus throughout the nucleus leading to a decrease in ribosome biogenesis. From Gallid herpesvirus 2 (strain Chicken/Md5/ATCC VR-987) (GaHV-2) (Marek's disease herpesvirus type 1).
  10812..10874   +  promoter       Mini-TK promoter: minimal herpes simplex virus (HSV) thymidine kinase promoter
  10917..11954   +  CDS            HygR: hygromycin B phosphotransferase confers resistance to hygromycin
  11996..12044   +  polyA_signal   HSV TK poly(A) signal: herpes simplex virus thymidine kinase polyadenylation signal (Cole and Stacy, 1985)
  12244..12468   +  CDS            gH (fragment): GH_HHV11 - Experimental evidence at protein level: Swiss-Prot protein existence level 1. The heterodimer glycoprotein H-glycoprotein L is required for the fusion of viral and plasma membranes leading to virus entry into the host cell. Following initial binding to host receptor, membrane fusion is mediated by the fusion machinery composed of gB and the heterodimer gH/gL. May also be involved in the fusion between the virion envelope and the outer nuclear membrane during virion morphogenesis. From Human herpesvirus 1 (strain 17) (HHV-1) (Human herpes simplex virus 1).
  12499..12524   -  CDS            bla(M) (fragment): β-lactamase lacking the signal sequence; bla(M); allows cytosolic expression of β-lactamase
>Addgene plasmid #100927 | pCEP4-YU2gp160 | addgene full sequence | sequence record 459467 | Addgene Long Read Sequencing Result
GACATTGATTATTGACTAGTTATTAATAGTAATCAATTACGGGGTCATTAGTTCATAGCCCATATATGGA
GTTCCGCGTTACATAACTTACGGTAAATGGCCCGCCTGGCTGACCGCCCAACGACCCCCGCCCATTGACG
TCAATAATGACGTATGTTCCCATAGTAACGCCAATAGGGACTTTCCATTGACGTCAATGGGTGGAGTATT
TACGGTAAACTGCCCACTTGGCAGTACATCAAGTGTATCATATGCCAAGTCCGCCCCCTATTGACGTCAA
TGACGGTAAATGGCCCGCCTGGCATTATGCCCAGTACATGACCTTACGGGACTTTCCTACTTGGCAGTAC
ATCTACGTATTAGTCATCGCTATTACCATGGTGATGCGGTTTTGGCAGTACACCAATGGGCGTGGATAGC
GGTTTGACTCACGGGGATTTCCAAGTCTCCACCCCATTGACGTCAATGGGAGTTTGTTTTGGCACCAAAA
TCAACGGGACTTTCCAAAATGTCGTAATAACCCCGCCCCGTTGACGCAAATGGGCGGTAGGCGTGTACGG
TGGGAGGTCTATATAAGCAGAGCTCGTTTAGTGAACCGTCAGATCTCTAGAAGCTGGGTACCAGCTGCTA
GCGCCACCATGCCTATGGGAAGTTTGCAACCTCTGGCTACGCTGTATCTCTTGGGTATGCTGGTGGCCTC
CGTGCTTGCCGCAGAACAACTGTGGGTCACAGTATACTACGGCGTCCCTGTGTGGAAAGAGGCAACCACG
ACGCTGTTTTGTGCGTCCGATGCAAAGGCTTACGACACTGAAGTCCATAACGTTTGGGCCACTCACGCAT
GTGTCCCCACCGATCCCAACCCCCAGGAGGTCAAACTGGAAAATGTGACGGAAAATTTCAATATGTGGAA
AAATAATATGGTTGAGCAGATGCACGAGGACATTATTTCACTGTGGGACCAGTCCCTGAAGCCTTGTGTG
AAATTGACACCTCTCTGTGTCACTCTCAATTGCACCGATTTGCGGAATGCGACGAACACTACGTCCAGCT
CTTGGGAAACTATGGAAAAAGGAGAAATTAAAAATTGTAGTTTCAATATCACCACTTCCATACGGGATAA
AGTTCAAAAAGAGTACGCCCTTTTCTATAATCTTGACGTCGTCCCTATAGATAACGCAAGTTACAGATTG
ATAAGTTGCAATACAAGCGTAATCACGCAGGCCTGTCCCAAGGTCAGCTTCGAGCCTATACCTATACATT
ATTGTGCGCCTGCAGGGTTTGCGATATTGAAGTGTAACGACAAGAAATTCAATGGCACGGGACCCTGTAC
AAATGTCAGCACAGTCCAATGCACCCATGGAATTCGACCAGTCGTGTCAACCCAGCTGCTGCTTAACGGT
AGTCTGGCGGAGGAGGAGATCGTGATCCGGTCTGAGAACTTCACTAATAACGCTAAGACCATCATAGTCC
AGCTTAATGAGAGTGTGGTGATCAACTGCACTAGGCCCAATAACAATACGCGCAAGTCCATTAACATTGG
CCCTGGGCGGGCCCTTTATACAACGGGCGAAATTATTGGGGATATCCGACAGGCCCACTGTAATCTGTCC
AAAACTCAGTGGGAGAATACACTTGAGCAGATTGCCATCAAACTTAAGGAACAATTTGGCAACAATAAGA
CAATCATTTTCAATCCTAGCTCAGGAGGCGACCCAGAAATTGTTACCCATTCATTTAATTGCGGCGGGGA
ATTCTTCTATTGCAATTCAACCCAGCTTTTTACCTGGAATGATACTCGCAAGCTGAACAACACCGGCAGG
AACATAACTCTGCCTTGCAGGATAAAGCAGATAATAAATATGTGGCAAGAAGTAGGCAAAGCGATGTATG
CACCGCCCATCCGGGGACAAATTCGATGCAGCTCAAACATTACTGGTTTGTTGTTGACGCGGGATGGCGG
CAAGGACACCAACGGCACGGAGATTTTTAGGCCCGGCGGCGGTGATATGAGAGATAATTGGCGGTCAGAG
CTGTATAAGTACAAGGTGGTGAAGATTGAACCCCTGGGCGTGGCACCAACGAAAGCAAAAAGAAGGGTTG
TACAACGCGAGAAACGCGCCGTTGGGCTCGGCGCGCTCTTCCTCGGATTCTTGGGAGCAGCCGGTAGTAC
GATGGGGGCCGCCTCAATAACGCTGACGGTCCAGGCGAGGCAACTCCTCTCTGGAATAGTACAACAGCAG
AATAACCTCCTGAGGGCAATAGAGGCTCAGCAACATCTGTTGCAACTTACTGTCTGGGGCATCAAACAAC
TGCAGGCCAGAGTGCTTGCCGTGGAGAGATATTTGCGCGACCAACAACTCCTGGGTATCTGGGGGTGCTC
CGGTAAGCTTATCTGCACGACAACGGTACCGTGGAATACCTCATGGTCTAATAAGTCACTTAATGAAATC
TGGGATAATATGACGTGGATGAAGTGGGAGCGAGAGATTGACAACTATACACATATTATATATTCACTGA
TTGAACAGTCCCAAAATCAACAGGAAAAAAACGAACAGGAACTCCTCGCACTCGATAAATGGGCTTCTCT
GTGGAATTGGTTCGACATAACGAAGTGGTTGTGGTATATTAAAATATTCATAATGATCGTCGGAGGGTTG
ATCGGCCTCCGAATTGTCTTTGTTGTGCTCAGTATCGTAAACCGCGTACGCCAGGGTTATAGTCCTTTGT
CATTTCAGACACACCTCCCCGCCCAACGGGGCCCAGACCGGCCCGACGGCATCGAAGAGGAGGGGGGTGA
GAGAGACCGCGACAGGTCTGGCCCGCTTGTTGATGGATTCCTTGCAATCATATGGGTCGATTTGCGCAGC
TTGTGTCTTTTTTCTTATCACAGGCTGCGAGACCTCCTTTTGATAGTAACCCGGATTGTTGAATTGTTGG
GTAGACGCGGTTGGGGCGTGCTGAAGTACTGGTGGAATTTGCTTCAATATTGGATCCAAGAGCTGAAAAA
TTCCGCCGTTAGCCTCCTCAATGCTACGGCGATAGCAGTTGCCGAAGGCACGGATCGCGTAATAGAAATC
CTGCAGCGAGCTTTTCGGGCGGTCCTTCATATCCCTGTGCGGATCCGCCAGGGGCTTGAGCGCGCACTGC
TTTAGTAACTCGAGGCCGGCAAGGCCGGATCCAGACATGATAAGATACATTGATGAGTTTGGACAAACCA
CAACTAGAATGCAGTGAAAAAAATGCTTTATTTGTGAAATTTGTGATGCTATTGCTTTATTTGTAACCAT
TATAAGCTGCAATAAACAAGTTAACAACAACAATTGCATTCATTTTATGTTTCAGGTTCAGGGGGAGGTG
TGGGAGGTTTTTTAAAGCAAGTAAAACCTCTACAAATGTGGTATGGCTGATTATGATCCGGCTGCCTCGC
GCGTTTCGGTGATGACGGTGAAAACCTCTGACACATGCAGCTCCCGGAGACGGTCACAGCTTGTCTGTAA
GCGGATGCCGGGAGCAGACAAGCCCGTCAGGGCGCGTCAGCGGGTGTTGGCGGGTGTCGGGGCGCAGCCA
TGAGGTCGACTCTAGAGGATCGATCCCCGCCCCGGACGAACTAAACCTGACTACGACATCTCTGCCCCTT
CTTCGCGGGGCAGTGCATGTAATCCCTTCAGTTGGTTGGTACAACTTGCCAACTGGGCCCTGTTCCACAT
GTGACACGGGGGGGGACCAAACACAAAGGGGTTCTCTGACTGTAGTTGACATCCTTATAAATGGATGTGC
ACATTTGCCAACACTGAGTGGCTTTCATCCTGGAGCAGACTTTGCAGTCTGTGGACTGCAACACAACATT
GCCTTTATGTGTAACTCTTGGCTGAAGCTCTTACACCAATGCTGGGGGACATGTACCTCCCAGGGGCCCA
GGAAGACTACGGGAGGCTACACCAACGTCAATCAGAGGGGCCTGTGTAGCTACCGATAAGCGGACCCTCA
AGAGGGCATTAGCAATAGTGTTTATAAGGCCCCCTTGTTAACCCTAAACGGGTAGCATATGCTTCCCGGG
TAGTAGTATATACTATCCAGACTAACCCTAATTCAATAGCATATGTTACCCAACGGGAAGCATATGCTAT
CGAATTAGGGTTAGTAAAAGGGTCCTAAGGAACAGCGATATCTCCCACCCCATGAGCTGTCACGGTTTTA
TTTACATGGGGTCAGGATTCCACGAGGGTAGTGAACCATTTTAGTCACAAGGGCAGTGGCTGAAGATCAA
GGAGCGGGCAGTGAACTCTCCTGAATCTTCGCCTGCTTCTTCATTCTCCTTCGTTTAGCTAATAGAATAA
CTGCTGAGTTGTGAACAGTAAGGTGTATGTGAGGTGCTCGAAAACAAGGTTTCAGGTGACGCCCCCAGAA
TAAAATTTGGACGGGGGGTTCAGTGGTGGCATTGTGCTATGACACCAATATAACCCTCACAAACCCCTTG
GGCAATAAATACTAGTGTAGGAATGAAACATTCTGAATATCTTTAACAATAGAAATCCATGGGGTGGGGA
CAAGCCGTAAAGACTGGATGTCCATCTCACACGAATTTATGGCTATGGGCAACACATAATCCTAGTGCAA
TATGATACTGGGGTTATTAAGATGTGTCCCAGGCAGGGACCAAGACAGGTGAACCATGTTGTTACACTCT
ATTTGTAACAAGGGGAAAGAGAGTGGACGCCGACAGCAGCGGACTCCACTGGTTGTCTCTAACACCCCCG
AAAATTAAACGGGGCTCCACGCCAATGGGGCCCATAAACAAAGACAAGTGGCCACTCTTTTTTTTGAAAT
TGTGGAGTGGGGGCACGCGTCAGCCCCCACACGCCGCCCTGCGGTTTTGGACTGTAAAATAAGGGTGTAA
TAACTTGGCTGATTGTAACCCCGCTAACCACTGCGGTCAAACCACTTGCCCACAAAACCACTAATGGCAC
CCCGGGGAATACCTGCATAAGTAGGTGGGCGGGCCAAGATAGGGGCGCGATTGCTGCGATCTGGAGGACA
AATTACACACACTTGCGCCTGAGCGCCAAGCACAGGGTTGTTGGTCCTCATATTCACGAGGTCGCTGAGA
GCACGGTGGGCTAATGTTGCCATGGGTAGCATATACTACCCAAATATCTGGATAGCATATGCTATCCTAA
TCTATATCTGGGTAGCATAGGCTATCCTAATCTATATCTGGGTAGCATATGCTATCCTAATCTATATCTG
GGTAGTATATGCTATCCTAATTTATATCTGGGTAGCATAGGCTATCCTAATCTATATCTGGGTAGCATAT
GCTATCCTAATCTATATCTGGGTAGTATATGCTATCCTAATCTGTATCCGGGTAGCATATGCTATCCTAA
TAGAGATTAGGGTAGTATATGCTATCCTAATTTATATCTGGGTAGCATATACTACCCAAATATCTGGATA
GCATATGCTATCCTAATCTATATCTGGGTAGCATATGCTATCCTAATCTATATCTGGGTAGCATAGGCTA
TCCTAATCTATATCTGGGTAGCATATGCTATCCTAATCTATATCTGGGTAGTATATGCTATCCTAATTTA
TATCTGGGTAGCATAGGCTATCCTAATCTATATCTGGGTAGCATATGCTATCCTAATCTATATCTGGGTA
GTATATGCTATCCTAATCTGTATCCGGGTAGCATATGCTATCCTCATGCATATACAGTCAGCATATGATA
CCCAGTAGTAGAGTGGGAGTGCTATCCTTTGCATATGCCGCCACCTCCCAAGGGGGCGTGAATTTTCGCT
GCTTGTCCTTTTCCTGCTGGTTGCTCCCATTCTTAGGTGAATTTAAGGAGGCCAGGCTAAAGCCGTCGCA
TGTCTGATTGCTCACCAGGTAAATGTCGCTAATGTTTTCCAACGCGAGAAGGTGTTGAGCGCGGAGCTGA
GTGACGTGACAACATGGGTATGCCCAATTGCCCCATGTTGGGAGGACGAAAATGGTGACAAGACAGATGG
CCAGAAATACACCAACAGCACGCATGATGTCTACTGGGGATTTATTCTTTAGTGCGGGGGAATACACGGC
TTTTAATACGATTGAGGGCGTCTCCTAACAAGTTACATCACTCCTGCCCTTCCTCACCCTCATCTCCATC
ACCTCCTTCATCTCCGTCATCTCCGTCATCACCCTCCGCGGCAGCCCCTTCCACCATAGGTGGAAACCAG
GGAGGCAAATCTACTCCATCGTCAAAGCTGCACACAGTCACCCTGATATTGCAGGTAGGAGCGGGCTTTG
TCATAACAAGGTCCTTAATCGCATCCTTCAAAACCTCAGCAAATATATGAGTTTGTAAAAAGACCATGAA
ATAACAGACAATGGACTCCCTTAGCGGGCCAGGTTGTGGGCCGGGTCCAGGGGCCATTCCAAAGGGGAGA
CGACTCAATGGTGTAAGACGACATTGTGGAATAGCAAGGGCAGTTCCTCGCCTTAGGTTGTAAAGGGAGG
TCTTACTACCTCCATATACGAACACACCGGCGACCCAAGTTCCTTCGTCGGTAGTCCTTTCTACGTGACT
CCTAGCCAGGAGAGCTCTTAAACCTTCTGCAATGTTCTCAAATTTCGGGTTGGAACCTCCTTGACCACGA
TGCTTTCCAAACCACCCTCCTTTTTTGCGCCTGCCTCCATCACCCTGACCCCGGGGTCCAGTGCTTGGGC
CTTCTCCTGGGTCATCTGCGGGGCCCTGCTCTATCGCTCCCGGGGGCACGTCAGGCTCACCATCTGGGCC
ACCTTCTTGGTGGTATTCAAAATAATCGGCTTCCCCTACAGGGTGGAAAAATGGCCTTCTACCTGGAGGG
GGCCTGCGCGGTGGAGACCCGGATGATGATGACTGACTACTGGGACTCCTGGGCCTCTTTTCTCCACGTC
CACGACCTCTCCCCCTGGCTCTTTCACGACTTCCCCCCCTGGCTCTTTCACGTCCTCTACCCCGGCGGCC
TCCACTACCTCCTCGACCCCGGCCTCCACTACCTCCTCGACCCCGGCCTCCACTGCCTCCTCGACCCCGG
CCTCCACCTCCTGCTCCTGCCCCTCCTGCTCCTGCCCCTCCTCCTGCTCCTGCCCCTCCTGCCCCTCCTG
CTCCTGCCCCTCCTGCCCCTCCTGCTCCTGCCCCTCCTGCCCCTCCTGCTCCTGCCCCTCCTGCCCCTCC
TCCTGCTCCTGCCCCTCCTGCCCCTCCTCCTGCTCCTGCCCCTCCTGCCCCTCCTGCTCCTGCCCCTCCT
GCCCCTCCTGCTCCTGCCCCTCCTGCCCCTCCTGCTCCTGCCCCTCCTGCTCCTGCCCCTCCTGCTCCTG
CCCCTCCTGCTCCTGCCCCTCCTGCCCCTCCTGCCCCTCCTCCTGCTCCTGCCCCTCCTGCTCCTGCCCC
TCCTGCCCCTCCTGCCCCTCCTGCTCCTGCCCCTCCTCCTGCTCCTGCCCCTCCTGCCCCTCCTGCCCCT
CCTCCTGCTCCTGCCCCTCCTGCCCCTCCTCCTGCTCCTGCCCCTCCTCCTGCTCCTGCCCCTCCTGCCC
CTCCTGCCCCTCCTCCTGCTCCTGCCCCTCCTGCCCCTCCTCCTGCTCCTGCCCCTCCTCCTGCTCCTGC
CCCTCCTGCCCCTCCTGCCCCTCCTCCTGCTCCTGCCCCTCCTCCTGCTCCTGCCCCTCCTGCCCCTCCT
GCCCCTCCTGCCCCTCCTCCTGCTCCTGCCCCTCCTCCTGCTCCTGCCCCTCCTGCTCCTGCCCCTCCCG
CTCCTGCTCCTGCTCCTGTTCCACCGTGGGTCCCTTTGCAGCCAATGCAACTTGGACGTTTTTGGGGTCT
CCGGACACCATCTCTATGTCTTGGCCCTGATCCTGAGCCGCCCGGGGCTCCTGGTCTTCCGCCTCCTCGT
CCTCGTCCTCTTCCCCGTCCTCGTCCATGGTTATCACCCCCTCTTCTTTGAGGTCCACTGCCGCCGGAGC
CTTCTGGTCCAGATGTGTCTCCCTTCTCTCCTAGGCCATTTCCAGGTCCTGTACCTGGCCCCTCGTCAGA
CATGATTCACACTAAAAGAGATCAATAGACATCTTTATTAGACGACGCTCAGTGAATACAGGGAGTGCAG
ACTCCTGCCCCCTCCAACAGCCCCCCCACCCTCATCCCCTTCATGGTCGCTGTCAGACAGATCCAGGTCT
GAAAATTCCCCATCCTCCGAACCATCCTCGTCCTCATCACCAATTACTCGCAGCCCGGAAAACTCCCGCT
GAACATCCTCAAGATTTGCGTCCTGAGCCTCAAGCCAGGCCTCAAATTCCTCGTCCCCCTTTTTGCTGGA
CGGTAGGGATGGGGATTCTCGGGACCCCTCCTCTTCCTCTTCAAGGTCACCAGACAGAGATGCTACTGGG
GCAACGGAAGAAAAGCTGGGTGCGGCCTGTGAGGATCAGCTTATCGATGATAAGCTGTCAAACATGAGAA
TTCTTGAAGACGAAAGGGCCTCGTGATACGCCTATTTTTATAGGTTAATGTCATGATAATAATGGTTTCT
TAGACGTCAGGTGGCACTTTTCGGGGAAATGTGCGCGGAACCCCTATTTGTTTATTTTTCTAAATACATT
CAAATATGTATCCGCTCATGAGACAATAACCCTGATAAATGCTTCAATAATATTGAAAAAGGAAGAGTAT
GAGTATTCAACATTTCCGTGTCGCCCTTATTCCCTTTTTTGCGGCATTTTGCCTTCCTGTTTTTGCTCAC
CCAGAAACGCTGGTGAAAGTAAAAGATGCTGAAGATCAGTTGGGTGCACGAGTGGGTTACATCGAACTGG
ATCTCAACAGCGGTAAGATCCTTGAGAGTTTTCGCCCCGAAGAACGTTTTCCAATGATGAGCACTTTTAA
AGTTCTGCTATGTGGCGCGGTATTATCCCGTGTTGACGCCGGGCAAGAGCAACTCGGTCGCCGCATACAC
TATTCTCAGAATGACTTGGTTGAGTACTCACCAGTCACAGAAAAGCATCTTACGGATGGCATGACAGTAA
GAGAATTATGCAGTGCTGCCATAACCATGAGTGATAACACTGCGGCCAACTTACTTCTGACAACGATCGG
AGGACCGAAGGAGCTAACCGCTTTTTTGCACAACATGGGGGATCATGTAACTCGCCTTGATCGTTGGGAA
CCGGAGCTGAATGAAGCCATACCAAACGACGAGCGTGACACCACGATGCCTGCAGCAATGGCAACAACGT
TGCGCAAACTATTAACTGGCGAACTACTTACTCTAGCTTCCCGGCAACAATTAATAGACTGGATGGAGGC
GGATAAAGTTGCAGGACCACTTCTGCGCTCGGCCCTTCCGGCTGGCTGGTTTATTGCTGATAAATCTGGA
GCCGGTGAGCGTGGGTCTCGCGGTATCATTGCAGCACTGGGGCCAGATGGTAAGCCCTCCCGTATCGTAG
TTATCTACACGACGGGGAGTCAGGCAACTATGGATGAACGAAATAGACAGATCGCTGAGATAGGTGCCTC
ACTGATTAAGCATTGGTAACTGTCAGACCAAGTTTACTCATATATACTTTAGATTGATTTAAAACTTCAT
TTTTAATTTAAAAGGATCTAGGTGAAGATCCTTTTTGATAATCTCATGACCAAAATCCCTTAACGTGAGT
TTTCGTTCCACTGAGCGTCAGACCCCGTAGAAAAGATCAAAGGATCTTCTTGAGATCCTTTTTTTCTGCG
CGTAATCTGCTGCTTGCAAACAAAAAAACCACCGCTACCAGCGGTGGTTTGTTTGCCGGATCAAGAGCTA
CCAACTCTTTTTCCGAAGGTAACTGGCTTCAGCAGAGCGCAGATACCAAATACTGTCCTTCTAGTGTAGC
CGTAGTTAGGCCACCACTTCAAGAACTCTGTAGCACCGCCTACATACCTCGCTCTGCTAATCCTGTTACC
AGTGGCTGCTGCCAGTGGCGATAAGTCGTGTCTTACCGGGTTGGACTCAAGACGATAGTTACCGGATAAG
GCGCAGCGGTCGGGCTGAACGGGGGGTTCGTGCACACAGCCCAGCTTGGAGCGAACGACCTACACCGAAC
TGAGATACCTACAGCGTGAGCTATGAGAAAGCGCCACGCTTCCCGAAGGGAGAAAGGCGGACAGGTATCC
GGTAAGCGGCAGGGTCGGAACAGGAGAGCGCACGAGGGAGCTTCCAGGGGGAAACGCCTGGTATCTTTAT
AGTCCTGTCGGGTTTCGCCACCTCTGACTTGAGCGTCGATTTTTGTGATGCTCGTCAGGGGGGCGGAGCC
TATGGAAAAACGCCAGCAACGCGGCCTTTTTACGGTTCCTGGCCTTTTGCTGGCCTTGAAGCTGTCCCTG
ATGGTCGTCATCTACCTGCCTGGACAGCATGGCCTGCAACGCGGGCATCCCGATGCCGCCGGAAGCGAGA
AGAATCATAATGGGGAAGGCCATCCAGCCTCGCGTCGCGAACGCCAGCAAGACGTAGCCCAGCGCGTCGG
CCCCGAGATGCGCCGCGTGCGGCTGCTGGAGATGGCGGACGCGATGGATATGTTCTGCCAAGGGTTGGTT
TGCGCATTCACAGTTCTCCGCAAGAATTGATTGGCTCCAATTCTTGGAGTGGTGAATCCGTTAGCGAGGT
GCCGCCCTGCTTCATCCCCGTGGCCCGTTGCTCGCGTTTGCTGGCGGTGTCCCCGGAAGAAATATATTTG
CATGTCTTTAGTTCTATGATGACACAAACCCCGCCCAGCGTCTTGTCATTGGCGAATTCGAACACGCAGA
TGCAGTCGGGGCGGCGCGGTCCGAGGTCCACTTCGCATATTAAGGTGACGCGTGTGGCCTCGAACACCGA
GCGACCCTGCAGCGACCCGCTTAACAGCGTCAACAGCGTGCCGCAGATCCCGGGGGGCAATGAGATATGA
AAAAGCCTGAACTCACCGCGACGTCTGTCGAGAAGTTTCTGATCGAAAAGTTCGACAGCGTCTCCGACCT
GATGCAGCTCTCGGAGGGCGAAGAATCTCGTGCTTTCAGCTTCGATGTAGGAGGGCGTGGATATGTCCTG
CGGGTAAATAGCTGCGCCGATGGTTTCTACAAAGATCGTTATGTTTATCGGCACTTTGCATCGGCCGCGC
TCCCGATTCCGGAAGTGCTTGACATTGGGGAATTCAGCGAGAGCCTGACCTATTGCATCTCCCGCCGTGC
ACAGGGTGTCACGTTGCAAGACCTGCCTGAAACCGAACTGCCCGCTGTTCTGCAGCCGGTCGCGGAGGCC
ATGGATGCGATCGCTGCGGCCGATCTTAGCCAGACGAGCGGGTTCGGCCCATTCGGACCGCAAGGAATCG
GTCAATACACTACATGGCGTGATTTCATATGCGCGATTGCTGATCCCCATGTGTATCACTGGCAAACTGT
GATGGACGACACCGTCAGTGCGTCCGTCGCGCAGGCTCTCGATGAGCTGATGCTTTGGGCCGAGGACTGC
CCCGAAGTCCGGCACCTCGTGCACGCGGATTTCGGCTCCAACAATGTCCTGACGGACAATGGCCGCATAA
CAGCGGTCATTGACTGGAGCGAGGCGATGTTCGGGGATTCCCAATACGAGGTCGCCAACATCTTCTTCTG
GAGGCCGTGGTTGGCTTGTATGGAGCAGCAGACGCGCTACTTCGAGCGGAGGCATCCGGAGCTTGCAGGA
TCGCCGCGGCTCCGGGCGTATATGCTCCGCATTGGTCTTGACCAACTCTATCAGAGCTTGGTTGACGGCA
ATTTCGATGATGCAGCTTGGGCGCAGGGTCGATGCGACGCAATCGTCCGATCCGGAGCCGGGACTGTCGG
GCGTACACAAATCGCCCGCAGAAGCGCGGCCGTCTGGACCGATGGCTGTGTAGAAGTACTCGCCGATAGT
GGAAACCGACGCCCCAGCACTCGTCCGGATCGGGAGATGGGGGAGGCTAACTGAAACACGGAAGGAGACA
ATACCGGAAGGAACCCGCGCTATGACGGCAATAAAAAGACAGAATAAAACGCACGGGTGTTGGGTCGTTT
GTTCATAAACGCGGGGTTCGGTCCCAGGGCTGGCACTCTGTCGATACCCCACCGAGACCCCATTGGGGCC
AATACGCCCGCGTTTCTTCCTTTTCCCCACCCCACCCCCCAAGTTCGGGTGAAGGCCCAGGGCTCGCAGC
CAACGTCGGGGCGGCAGGCCCTGCCATAGCCACTGGCCCCGTGGGTTAGGGACGGGGTCCCCCATGGGGA
ATGGTTTATGGTTCGTGGGGGTTATTATTTTGGGCGTTGCGTGGGGTCAGGTCCACGACTGGACTGAGCA
GACAGACCCATGGTTTTTGGATGGCCTGGGCATGGACCGCATGTACTGGCGCGACACGAACACCGGGCGT
CTGTGGCTGCCAAACACCCCCGACCCCCAAAAACCACCGCGCGGATTTCTGGCGTGCCAAGCTAGTCGAC
CAATTCTCATGTTTGACAGCTTATCATCGCAGATCCGGGCAACGTTGTTGCCATTGCTGCAGGCGCAGAA
CTGGTAGGTATGGAAGATCTATACATTGAATCAATATTGGCAATTAGCCATATTAGTCATTGGTTATATA
GCATAAATCAATATTGGCTATTGGCCATTGCATACGTTGTATCTATATCATAATATGTACATTTATATTG
GCTCATGTCCAATATGACCGCCATGTT
