Features (pLannotate 1.2.2; 19 found; start..end, strand, type, name):
    475..2264    -  rep_origin     oriP: Epstein-Barr virus oriP replication origin (Yates et al., 2000)
   2269..2487    -  CDS            gL (fragment): GL_EBVB9 - Experimental evidence at protein level: Swiss-Prot protein existence level 1. The heterodimer glycoprotein H-glycoprotein L is required for the fusion of viral and plasma membranes leading to virus entry into the host cell. Acts as a functional inhibitor of gH and maintains gH in an inhibited form. Upon binding to host integrins, gL dissociates from gH leading to activation of the viral fusion glycoproteins gB and gH. Fusion of EBV with B-lymphocytes requires the additional receptor- binding protein gp42, which forms a complex with gH/gL. The heterodimer gH/gL targets also host EPHA
   2570..4495    -  CDS            EBNA1: Epstein-Barr nuclear antigen 1, also known as EBNA-1 crucial for latent viral infection, and for episomal amplification of vectors containing the oriP origin (Okita et al., 2013)
   4533..4877    -  CDS            BRRF2_EBVB9 (fragment): Protein inferred from homology: Swiss-Prot protein existence level 3. From Epstein-Barr virus (strain B95-8) (HHV-4) (Human herpesvirus 4).
   4880..4903    -  promoter       tet promoter (fragment): E. coli promoter for tetracycline efflux protein gene
   5016..5120    +  promoter       AmpR promoter: bla
   5121..5981    +  CDS            AmpR: β-lactamase; bla; confers resistance to ampicillin, carbenicillin, and related antibiotics
   6152..6740    +  rep_origin     ori: high-copy-number ColE1/pMB1/pBR322/pUC origin of replication
   6930..7274    -  CDS            TcR (fragment): tetracycline efflux protein; tet; confers resistance to tetracycline
   7357..7502    +  promoter       HSV TK promoter: herpes simplex virus thymidine kinase promoter
   7542..8567    +  CDS            HygR: aminoglycoside phosphotransferase from E. coli; aph(4)-Ia; confers resistance to hygromycin
   8632..8680    +  polyA_signal   HSV TK poly(A) signal: herpes simplex virus thymidine kinase polyadenylation signal (Cole and Stacy, 1985)
   8880..9104    +  CDS            gH (fragment): GH_HHV11 - Experimental evidence at protein level: Swiss-Prot protein existence level 1. The heterodimer glycoprotein H-glycoprotein L is required for the fusion of viral and plasma membranes leading to virus entry into the host cell. Following initial binding to host receptor, membrane fusion is mediated by the fusion machinery composed of gB and the heterodimer gH/gL. May also be involved in the fusion between the virion envelope and the outer nuclear membrane during virion morphogenesis. From Human herpesvirus 1 (strain 17) (HHV-1) (Human herpes simplex virus 1).
   9333..9712    +  enhancer       CMV enhancer: human cytomegalovirus immediate early enhancer
   9714..9913    +  promoter       CMV promoter: human cytomegalovirus (CMV) immediate early promoter
  10010..12484   +  CDS            env: ENV_HV1Y2 - Experimental evidence at protein level: Swiss-Prot protein existence level 1. [Transmembrane protein gp41]: Acts as a class I viral fusion protein. Under the current model, the protein has at least 3 conformational states: pre-fusion native state, pre-hairpin intermediate state, and post-fusion hairpin state. During fusion of viral and target intracellular membranes, the coiled coil regions (heptad repeats) assume a trimer-of-hairpins structure, positioning the fusion peptide in close proximity to the C-terminal region of the ectodomain. The formation of this structure appears to d
  12510..12644   -  polyA_signal   SV40 poly(A) signal: SV40 polyadenylation signal
  12667..12749   -  CDS            large T antigen (fragment): large T antigen from SV40 (simian virus 40)
  12752..12792   +  CDS            rop (fragment): Rop protein, which maintains plasmids at low copy number; rop
>Addgene plasmid #100927 | pCEP4-YU2gp160 | analyzer sequence | sequence record 190001
GCCCCGCCGCCGGACGAACTAAACCTGACTACGGCATCTCTGCCCCTTCTTCGCTGGTACGAGGAGCGCT
TTTGTTTTGTATTCGGGGCAGTGCATGTAATCCCTTCAGTTGGTTGGTACAACTTGCCAACTGGGCCCTG
TTCCACATGTGACACGGGGGGGGACCAAACACAAAGGGGTTCTCTGACTGTAGTTGACATCCTTATAAAT
GGATGTGCACATTTGCCAACACTGAGTGGCTTTCATCCTGGAGCAGACTTTGCATGCTGTGGACTGCAAC
ACAACATTGCCTTTATGTGTAACTCTTGGCTGAAGCTCTTACACCAATGCTGGGGGACATGTACCTCCCA
GGGGCCCAGGAAGACTACGGGAGGCTACACCAACGTCAATCAGAGGGGCCTGTGTAGCTACCGATAAGCG
GACCCTCAAGAGGGCATTAGCAATAGTGTTTATAAGGCCCCCTTGTTAACCCTAAACGGGTAGCATATGC
TTCCCGGGTAGTAGTATATACTATCCAGACTAACCCTAATTCAATAGCATATGTTACCCAACGGGAAGCA
TATGCTATCGAATTAGGGTTAGTAAAAGGGTCCTAAGGAACAGCGATATCTCCCACCCCATGAGCTGTCA
CGGTTTTATTTACATGGGGTCAGGATTCCACGAGGGTAGTGAACCATTTTAGTCACAAGGGCAGTGGCTG
AAGATCAAGGAGCGGGCAGTGAACTCTCCTGAATCTTCGCCTGCTTCTTCATTCTCCTTCGTTTAGCTAA
TAGAATAACTGCTGAGTTGTGAACAGTAAGGTGTATGTGAGGTGCTCGAAAACAAGGTTTCAGGTGACGC
CCCCAGAATAAAATTTGGACGGGGGGTTCAGTGGTGGCATTGTGCTATGACACCAATATAACCCTCACAA
ACCCCTTGGGCAATAAATACTAGTGTAGGAATGAAACATTCTGAATATCTTTAACAATAGAAATCCATGG
GGTGGGGACAAGCCGTAAAGACTGGATGTCCATCTCACACGAATTTATGGCTATGGGCAACACATAATCC
TAGTGCAATATGATACTGGGGTTATTAAGATGTGTCCCAGGCAGGGACCAAGACAGGTGAACCATGTTGT
TACACTCTATTTGTAACAAGGGGAAAGAGAGTGGACGCCGACAGCAGCGGACTCCACTGGTTGTCTCTAA
CACCCCCGAAAATTAAACGGGGCTCCACGCCAATGGGGCCCATAAACAAAGACAAGTGGCCACTCTTTTT
TTTGAAATTGTGGAGTGGGGGCACGCGTCAGCCCCCACACGCCGCCCTGCGGTTTTGGACTGTAAAATAA
GGGTGTAATAACTTGGCTGATTGTAACCCCGCTAACCACTGCGGTCAAACCACTTGCCCACAAAACCACT
AATGGCACCCCGGGGAATACCTGCATAAGTAGGTGGGCGGGCCAAGATAGGGGCGCGATTGCTGCGATCT
GGAGGACAAATTACACACACTTGCGCCTGAGCGCCAAGCACAGGGTTGTTGGTCCTCATATTCACGAGGT
CGCTGAGAGCACGGTGGGCTAATGTTGCCATGGGTAGCATATACTACCCAAATATCTGGATAGCATATGC
TATCCTAATCTATATCTGGGTAGCATAGGCTATCCTAATCTATATCTGGGTAGCATATGCTATCCTAATC
TATATCTGGGTAGTATATGCTATCCTAATTTATATCTGGGTAGCATAGGCTATCCTAATCTATATCTGGG
TAGCATATGCTATCCTAATCTATATCTGGGTAGTATATGCTATCCTAATCTGTATCCGGGTAGCATATGC
TATCCTAATAGAGATTAGGGTAGTATATGCTATCCTAATTTATATCTGGGTAGCATATACTACCCAAATA
TCTGGATAGCATATGCTATCCTAATCTATATCTGGGTAGCATATGCTATCCTAATCTATATCTGGGTAGC
ATAGGCTATCCTAATCTATATCTGGGTAGCATATGCTATCCTAATCTATATCTGGGTAGTATATGCTATC
CTAATTTATATCTGGGTAGCATAGGCTATCCTAATCTATATCTGGGTAGCATATGCTATCCTAATCTATA
TCTGGGTAGTATATGCTATCCTAATCTGTATCCGGGTAGCATATGCTATCCTCATGCATATACAGTCAGC
ATATGATACCCAGTAGTAGAGTGGGAGTGCTATCCTTTGCATATGCCGCCACCTCCCAAGGGGGCGTGAA
TTTTCGCTGCTTGTCCTTTTCCTGCATGCTGGTTGCTCCCATTCTTAGGTGAATTTAAGGAGGCCAGGCT
AAAGCCGTCGCATGTCTGATTGCTCACCAGGTAAATGTCGCTAATGTTTTCCAACGCGAGAAGGTGTTGA
GCGCGGAGCTGAGTGACGTGACAACATGGGTATGCCCAATTGCCCCATGTTGGGAGGACGAAAATGGTGA
CAAGACAGATGGCCAGAAATACACCAACAGCACGCATGATGTCTACTGGGGATTTATTCTTTAGTGCGGG
GGAATACACGGCTTTTAATACGATTGAGGGCGTCTCCTAACAAGTTACATCACTCCTGCCCTTCCTCACC
CTCATCTCCATCACCTCCTTCATCTCCGTCATCTCCGTCATCACCCTCCGCGGCAGCCCCTTCCACCATA
GGTGGAAACCAGGGAGGCAAATCTACTCCATCGTCAAAGCTGCACACAGTCACCCTGATATTGCAGGTAG
GAGCGGGCTTTGTCATAACAAGGTCCTTAATCGCATCCTTCAAAACCTCAGCAAATATATGAGTTTGTAA
AAAGACCATGAAATAACAGACAATGGACTCCCTTAGCGGGCCAGGTTGTGGGCCGGGTCCAGGGGCCATT
CCAAAGGGGAGACGACTCAATGGTGTAAGACGACATTGTGGAATAGCAAGGGCAGTTCCTCGCCTTAGGT
TGTAAAGGGAGGTCTTACTACCTCCATATACGAACACACCGGCGACCCAAGTTCCTTCGTCGGTAGTCCT
TTCTACGTGACTCCTAGCCAGGAGAGCTCTTAAACCTTCTGCAATGTTCTCAAATTTCGGGTTGGAACCT
CCTTGACCACGATGCTTTCCAAACCACCCTCCTTTTTTGCGCCTGCCTCCATCACCCTGACCCCGGGGTC
CAGTGCTTGGGCCTTCTCCTGGGTCATCTGCGGGGCCCTGCTCTATCGCTCCCGGGGGCACGTCAGGCTC
ACCATCTGGGCCACCTTCTTGGTGGTATTCAAAATAATCGGCTTCCCCTACAGGGTGGAAAAATGGCCTT
CTACCTGGAGGGGGCCTGCGCGGTGGAGACCCGGATGATGATGACTGACTACTGGGACTCCTGGGCCTCT
TTTCTCCACGTCCACGACCTCTCCCCCTGGCTCTTTCACGACTTCCCCCCCTGGCTCTTTCACGTCCTCT
ACCCCGGCGGCCTCCACTACCTCCTCGACCCCGGCCTCCACTACCTCCTCGACCCCGGCCTCCACTGCCT
CCTCGACCCCGGCCTCCACCTCCTGCTCCTGCCCCTCCTGCTCCTGCCCCTCCTCCTGCTCCTGCCCCTC
CTGCCCCTCCTGCTCCTGCCCCTCCTGCCCCTCCTGCTCCTGCCCCTCCTGCCCCTCCTGCTCCTGCCCC
TCCTGCCCCTCCTCCTGCTCCTGCCCCTCCTGCCCCTCCTCCTGCTCCTGCCCCTCCTGCCCCTCCTGCT
CCTGCCCCTCCTGCCCCTCCTGCTCCTGCCCCTCCTGCCCCTCCTGCTCCTGCCCCTCCTGCTCCTGCCC
CTCCTGCTCCTGCCCCTCCTGCTCCTGCCCCTCCTGCCCCTCCTGCCCCTCCTCCTGCTCCTGCCCCTCC
TGCTCCTGCCCCTCCTGCCCCTCCTGCCCCTCCTGCTCCTGCCCCTCCTCCTGCTCCTGCCCCTCCTGCC
CCTCCTGCCCCTCCTCCTGCTCCTGCCCCTCCTGCCCCTCCTCCTGCTCCTGCCCCTCCTCCTGCTCCTG
CCCCTCCTGCCCCTCCTGCCCCTCCTCCTGCTCCTGCCCCTCCTGCCCCTCCTCCTGCTCCTGCCCCTCC
TCCTGCTCCTGCCCCTCCTGCCCCTCCTGCCCCTCCTCCTGCTCCTGCCCCTCCTCCTGCTCCTGCCCCT
CCTGCCCCTCCTGCCCCTCCTGCCCCTCCTCCTGCTCCTGCCCCTCCTCCTGCTCCTGCCCCTCCTGCTC
CTGCCCCTCCCGCTCCTGCTCCTGCTCCTGTTCCACCGTGGGTCCCTTTGCAGCCAATGCAACTTGGACG
TTTTTGGGGTCTCCGGACACCATCTCTATGTCTTGGCCCTGATCCTGAGCCGCCCGGGGCTCCTGGTCTT
CCGCCTCCTCGTCCTCGTCCTCTTCCCCGTCCTCGTCCATGGTTATCACCCCCTCTTCTTTGAGGTCCAC
TGCCGCCGGAGCCTTCTGGTCCAGATGTGTCTCCCTTCTCTCCTAGGCCATTTCCAGGTCCTGTACCTGG
CCCCTCGTCAGACATGATTCACACTAAAAGAGATCAATAGACATCTTTATTAGACGACGCTCAGTGAATA
CAGGGAGTGCAGACTCCTGCCCCCTCCAACAGCCCCCCCACCCTCATCCCCTTCATGGTCGCTGTCAGAC
AGATCCAGGTCTGAAAATTCCCCATCCTCCGAACCATCCTCGTCCTCATCACCAATTACTCGCAGCCCGG
AAAACTCCCGCTGAACATCCTCAAGATTTGCGTCCTGAGCCTCAAGCCAGGCCTCAAATTCCTCGTCCCC
CTTTTTGCTGGACGGTAGGGATGGGGATTCTCGGGACCCCTCCTCTTCCTCTTCAAGGTCACCAGACAGA
GATGCTACTGGGGCAACGGAAGAAAAGCTGGGTGCGGCCTGTGAGGATCAGCTTATCGATGATAAGCTGT
CAAACATGAGAATTCTTGAAGACGAAAGGGCCTCGTGATACGCCTATTTTTATAGGTTAATGTCATGATA
ATAATGGTTTCTTAGACGTCAGGTGGCACTTTTCGGGGAAATGTGCGCGGAACCCCTATTTGTTTATTTT
TCTAAATACATTCAAATATGTATCCGCTCATGAGACAATAACCCTGATAAATGCTTCAATAATATTGAAA
AAGGAAGAGTATGAGTATTCAACATTTCCGTGTCGCCCTTATTCCCTTTTTTGCGGCATTTTGCCTTCCT
GTTTTTGCTCACCCAGAAACGCTGGTGAAAGTAAAAGATGCTGAAGATCAGTTGGGTGCACGAGTGGGTT
ACATCGAACTGGATCTCAACAGCGGTAAGATCCTTGAGAGTTTTCGCCCCGAAGAACGTTTTCCAATGAT
GAGCACTTTTAAAGTTCTGCTATGTGGCGCGGTATTATCCCGTGTTGACGCCGGGCAAGAGCAACTCGGT
CGCCGCATACACTATTCTCAGAATGACTTGGTTGAGTACTCACCAGTCACAGAAAAGCATCTTACGGATG
GCATGACAGTAAGAGAATTATGCAGTGCTGCCATAACCATGAGTGATAACACTGCGGCCAACTTACTTCT
GACAACGATCGGAGGACCGAAGGAGCTAACCGCTTTTTTGCACAACATGGGGGATCATGTAACTCGCCTT
GATCGTTGGGAACCGGAGCTGAATGAAGCCATACCAAACGACGAGCGTGACACCACGATGCCTGCAGCAA
TGGCAACAACGTTGCGCAAACTATTAACTGGCGAACTACTTACTCTAGCTTCCCGGCAACAATTAATAGA
CTGGATGGAGGCGGATAAAGTTGCAGGACCACTTCTGCGCTCGGCCCTTCCGGCTGGCTGGTTTATTGCT
GATAAATCTGGAGCCGGTGAGCGTGGGTCTCGCGGTATCATTGCAGCACTGGGGCCAGATGGTAAGCCCT
CCCGTATCGTAGTTATCTACACGACGGGGAGTCAGGCAACTATGGATGAACGAAATAGACAGATCGCTGA
GATAGGTGCCTCACTGATTAAGCATTGGTAACTGTCAGACCAAGTTTACTCATATATACTTTAGATTGAT
TTAAAACTTCATTTTTAATTTAAAAGGATCTAGGTGAAGATCCTTTTTGATAATCTCATGACCAAAATCC
CTTAACGTGAGTTTTCGTTCCACTGAGCGTCAGACCCCGTAGAAAAGATCAAAGGATCTTCTTGAGATCC
TTTTTTTCTGCGCGTAATCTGCTGCTTGCAAACAAAAAAACCACCGCTACCAGCGGTGGTTTGTTTGCCG
GATCAAGAGCTACCAACTCTTTTTCCGAAGGTAACTGGCTTCAGCAGAGCGCAGATACCAAATACTGTCC
TTCTAGTGTAGCCGTAGTTAGGCCACCACTTCAAGAACTCTGTAGCACCGCCTACATACCTCGCTCTGCT
AATCCTGTTACCAGTGGCTGCTGCCAGTGGCGATAAGTCGTGTCTTACCGGGTTGGACTCAAGACGATAG
TTACCGGATAAGGCGCAGCGGTCGGGCTGAACGGGGGGTTCGTGCACACAGCCCAGCTTGGAGCGAACGA
CCTACACCGAACTGAGATACCTACAGCGTGAGCTATGAGAAAGCGCCACGCTTCCCGAAGGGAGAAAGGC
GGACAGGTATCCGGTAAGCGGCAGGGTCGGAACAGGAGAGCGCACGAGGGAGCTTCCAGGGGGAAACGCC
TGGTATCTTTATAGTCCTGTCGGGTTTCGCCACCTCTGACTTGAGCGTCGATTTTTGTGATGCTCGTCAG
GGGGGCGGAGCCTATGGAAAAACGCCAGCAACGCGGCCTTTTTACGGTTCCTGGCCTTTTGCTGCGCCGC
GTGCGGCTGCTGGAGATGGCGGACGCGATGGATATGTTCTGCCAAGGGTTGGTTTGCGCATTCACAGTTC
TCCGCAAGAATTGATTGGCTCCAATTCTTGGAGTGGTGAATCCGTTAGCGAGGTGCCGCCGGCTTCCATT
CAGGTCGAGGTGGCCCGGCTCCATGCACCGCGACGCAACGCGGGGAGGCAGACAAGGTATAGGGCGGCGC
CTACAATCCATGCCAACCCGTTCCATGTGCTCGCCGAGGCGGCATAAATCGCCGTGACGATCAGCGGTCC
AGTGATCGAAGTTAGGCTGGTAAGAGCCGCGAGCGATCCTTGAAGCTGTCCCTGATGGTCGTCATCTACC
TGCCTGGACAGCATGGCCTGCAACGCGGGCATCCCGATGCCGCCGGAAGCGAGAAGAATCATAATGGGGA
AGGCCATCCAGCCTCGCGTCGCGAACGCCAGCAAGACGTAGCCCAGCGCGTCGGCCGCCATGCCCTGCTT
CATCCCCGTGGCCCGTTGCTCGCGTTTGCTGGCGGTGTCCCCGGAAGAAATATATTTGCATGTCTTTAGT
TCTATGATGACACAAACCCCGCCCAGCGTCTTGTCATTGGCGAATTCGAACACGCAGATGCAGTCGGGGC
GGCGCGGTCCCAGGTCCACTTCGCATATTAAGGTGACGCGTGTGGCCTCGAACACCGAGCGACCCTGCAG
CGACCCGCTTAACAGCGTCAACAGCGTGCCGCAGATCCCGGGCAATGAGATATGAAAAAGCCTGAACTCA
CCGCGACGTCTGTCGAGAAGTTTCTGATCGAAAAGTTCGACAGCGTCTCCGACCTGATGCAGCTCTCGGA
GGGCGAAGAATCTCGTGCTTTCAGCTTCGATGTAGGAGGGCGTGGATATGTCCTGCGGGTAAATAGCTGC
GCCGATGGTTTCTACAAAGATCGTTATGTTTATCGGCACTTTGCATCGGCCGCGCTCCCGATTCCGGAAG
TGCTTGACATTGGGGAATTCAGCGAGAGCCTGACCTATTGCATCTCCCGCCGTGCACAGGGTGTCACGTT
GCAAGACCTGCCTGAAACCGAACTGCCCGCTGTTCTGCAGCCGGTCGCGGAGGCCATGGATGCGATCGCT
GCGGCCGATCTTAGCCAGACGAGCGGGTTCGGCCCATTCGGACCGCAAGGAATCGGTCAATACACTACAT
GGCGTGATTTCATATGCGCGATTGCTGATCCCCATGTGTATCACTGGCAAACTGTGATGGACGACACCGT
CAGTGCGTCCGTCGCGCAGGCTCTCGATGAGCTGATGCTTTGGGCCGAGGACTGCCCCGAAGTCCGGCAC
CTCGTGCACGCGGATTTCGGCTCCAACAATGTCCTGACGGACAATGGCCGCATAACAGCGGTCATTGACT
GGAGCGAGGCGATGTTCGGGGATTCCCAATACGAGGTCGCCAACATCTTCTTCTGGAGGCCGTGGTTGGC
TTGTATGGAGCAGCAGACGCGCTACTTCGAGCGGAGGCATCCGGAGCTTGCAGGATCGCCGCGGCTCCGG
GCGTATATGCTCCGCATTGGTCTTGACCAACTCTATCAGAGCTTGGTTGACGGCAATTTCGATGATGCAG
CTTGGGCGCAGGGTCGATGCGACGCAATCGTCCGATCCGGAGCCGGGACTGTCGGGCGTACACAAATCGC
CCGCAGAAGCGCGGCCGTCTGGACCGATGGCTGTGTAGAAGTACTCGCCGATAGTGGAAACCGACGCCCC
AGCACTCGTCCGAGGGCAAAGGAATAGGGGAGATGGGGGAGGCTAACTGAAACACGGAAGGAGACAATAC
CGGAAGGAACCCGCGCTATGACGGCAATAAAAAGACAGAATAAAACGCACGGGTGTTGGGTCGTTTGTTC
ATAAACGCGGGGTTCGGTCCCAGGGCTGGCACTCTGTCGATACCCCACCGAGACCCCATTGGGGCCAATA
CGCCCGCGTTTCTTCCTTTTCCCCACCCCACCCCCCAAGTTCGGGTGAAGGCCCAGGGCTCGCAGCCAAC
GTCGGGGCGGCAGGCCCTGCCATAGCCACTGGCCCCGTGGGTTAGGGACGGGGTCCCCCATGGGGAATGG
TTTATGGTTCGTGGGGGTTATTATTTTGGGCGTTGCGTGGGGTCTGGTCCACGACTGGACTGAGCAGACA
GACCCATGGTTTTTGGATGGCCTGGGCATGGACCGCATGTACTGGCGCGACACGAACACCGGGCGTCTGT
GGCTGCCAAACACCCCCGACCCCCAAAAACCACCGCGCGGATTTCTGGCGTGCCAAGCTAGTCGACCAAT
TCTCATGTTTGACAGCTTATCATCGCAGATCCGGGCAACGTTGTTGCATTGCTGCAGGCGCAGAACTGGT
AGGTATGGAAGATCTATACATTGAATCAATATTGGCAATTAGCCATATTAGTCATTGGTTATATAGCATA
AATCAATATTGGCTATTGGCCATTGCATACGTTGTATCTATATCATAATATGTACATTTATATTGGCTCA
TGTCCAATATGACCGCCATGTTGACATTGATTATTGACTAGTTATTAATAGTAATCAATTACGGGGTCAT
TAGTTCATAGCCCATATATGGAGTTCCGCGTTACATAACTTACGGTAAATGGCCCGCCTGGCTGACCGCC
CAACGACCCCCGCCCATTGACGTCAATAATGACGTATGTTCCCATAGTAACGCCAATAGGGACTTTCCAT
TGACGTCAATGGGTGGAGTATTTACGGTAAACTGCCCACTTGGCAGTACATCAAGTGTATCATATGCCAA
GTCCGCCCCCTATTGACGTCAATGACGGTAAATGGCCCGCCTGGCATTATGCCCAGTACATGACCTTACG
GGACTTTCCTACTTGGCAGTACATCTACGTATTAGTCATCGCTATTACCATGGTGATGCGGTTTTGGCAG
TACACCAATGGGCGTGGATAGCGGTTTGACTCACGGGGATTTCCAAGTCTCCACCCCATTGACGTCAATG
GGAGTTTGTTTTGGCACCAAAATCAACGGGACTTTCCAAAATGTCGTAATAACCCCGCCCCGTTGACGCA
AATGGGCGGTAGGCGTGTACGGTGGGAGGTCTATATAAGCAGAGCTCGTTTAGTGAACCGTCAGATCTCT
AGAAGCTGGGTACCAGCTGCTAGCGCCACCATGCCTATGGGAAGTTTGCAACCTCTGGCTACGCTGTATC
TCTTGGGTATGCTGGTGGCCTCCGTGCTTGCCGCAGAACAACTGTGGGTCACAGTATACTACGGCGTCCC
TGTGTGGAAAGAGGCAACCACGACGCTGTTTTGTGCGTCCGATGCAAAGGCTTACGACACTGAAGTCCAT
AACGTTTGGGCCACTCACGCATGTGTCCCCACCGATCCCAACCCCCAGGAGGTCAAACTGGAAAATGTGA
CGGAAAATTTCAATATGTGGAAAAATAATATGGTTGAGCAGATGCACGAGGACATTATTTCACTGTGGGA
CCAGTCCCTGAAGCCTTGTGTGAAATTGACACCTCTCTGTGTCACTCTCAATTGCACCGATTTGCGGAAT
GCGACGAACACTACGTCCAGCTCTTGGGAAACTATGGAAAAAGGAGAAATTAAAAATTGTAGTTTCAATA
TCACCACTTCCATACGGGATAAAGTTCAAAAAGAGTACGCCCTTTTCTATAATCTTGACGTCGTCCCTAT
AGATAACGCAAGTTACAGATTGATAAGTTGCAATACAAGCGTAATCACGCAGGCCTGTCCCAAGGTCAGC
TTCGAGCCTATACCTATACATTATTGTGCGCCTGCAGGGTTTGCGATATTGAAGTGTAACGACAAGAAAT
TCAATGGCACGGGACCCTGTACAAATGTCAGCACAGTCCAATGCACCCATGGAATTCGACCAGTCGTGTC
AACCCAGCTGCTGCTTAACGGTAGTCTGGCGGAGGAGGAGATCGTGATCCGGTCTGAGAACTTCACTAAT
AACGCTAAGACCATCATAGTCCAGCTTAATGAGAGTGTGGTGATCAACTGCACTAGGCCCAATAACAATA
CGCGCAAGTCCATTAACATTGGCCCTGGGCGGGCCCTTTATACAACGGGCGAAATTATTGGGGATATCCG
ACAGGCCCACTGTAATCTGTCCAAAACTCAGTGGGAGAATACACTTGAGCAGATTGCCATCAAACTTAAG
GAACAATTTGGCAACAATAAGACAATCATTTTCAATCCTAGCTCAGGAGGCGACCCAGAAATTGTTACCC
ATTCATTTAATTGCGGCGGGGAATTCTTCTATTGCAATTCAACCCAGCTTTTTACCTGGAATGATACTCG
CAAGCTGAACAACACCGGCAGGAACATAACTCTGCCTTGCAGGATAAAGCAGATAATAAATATGTGGCAA
GAAGTAGGCAAAGCGATGTATGCACCGCCCATCCGGGGACAAATTCGATGCAGCTCAAACATTACTGGTT
TGTTGTTGACGCGGGATGGCGGCAAGGACACCAACGGCACGGAGATTTTTAGGCCCGGCGGCGGTGATAT
GAGAGATAATTGGCGGTCAGAGCTGTATAAGTACAAGGTGGTGAAGATTGAACCCCTGGGCGTGGCACCA
ACGAAAGCAAAAAGAAGGGTTGTACAACGCGAGAAACGCGCCGTTGGGCTCGGCGCGCTCTTCCTCGGAT
TCTTGGGAGCAGCCGGTAGTACGATGGGGGCCGCCTCAATAACGCTGACGGTCCAGGCGAGGCAACTCCT
CTCTGGAATAGTACAACAGCAGAATAACCTCCTGAGGGCAATAGAGGCTCAGCAACATCTGTTGCAACTT
ACTGTCTGGGGCATCAAACAACTGCAGGCCAGAGTGCTTGCCGTGGAGAGATATTTGCGCGACCAACAAC
TCCTGGGTATCTGGGGGTGCTCCGGTAAGCTTATCTGCACGACAACGGTACCGTGGAATACCTCATGGTC
TAATAAGTCACTTAATGAAATCTGGGATAATATGACGTGGATGAAGTGGGAGCGAGAGATTGACAACTAT
ACACATATTATATATTCACTGATTGAACAGTCCCAAAATCAACAGGAAAAAAACGAACAGGAACTCCTCG
CACTCGATAAATGGGCTTCTCTGTGGAATTGGTTCGACATAACGAAGTGGTTGTGGTATATTAAAATATT
CATAATGATCGTCGGAGGGTTGATCGGCCTCCGAATTGTCTTTGTTGTGCTCAGTATCGTAAACCGCGTA
CGCCAGGGTTATAGTCCTTTGTCATTTCAGACACACCTCCCCGCCCAACGGGGCCCAGACCGGCCCGACG
GCATCGAAGAGGAGGGGGGTGAGAGAGACCGCGACAGGTCTGGCCCGCTTGTTGATGGATTCCTTGCAAT
CATATGGGTCGATTTGCGCAGCTTGTGTCTTTTTTCTTATCACAGGCTGCGAGACCTCCTTTTGATAGTA
ACCCGGATTGTTGAATTGTTGGGTAGACGCGGTTGGGGCGTGCTGAAGTACTGGTGGAATTTGCTTCAAT
ATTGGATCCAAGAGCTGAAAAATTCCGCCGTTAGCCTCCTCAATGCTACGGCGATAGCAGTTGCCGAAGG
CACGGATCGCGTAATAGAAATCCTGCAGCGAGCTTTTCGGGCGGTCCTTCATATCCCTGTGCGGATCCGC
CAGGGGCTTGAGCGCGCACTGCTTTAGTAACTCGAGGCCGGCAAGGCCGGATCCAGACATGATAAGATAC
ATTGATGAGTTTGGACAAACCACAACTAGAATGCAGTGAAAAAAATGCTTTATTTGTGAAATTTGTGATG
CTATTGCTTTATTTGTAACCATTATAAGCTGCAATAAACAAGTTAACAACAACAATTGCATTCATTTTAT
GTTTCAGGTTCAGGGGGAGGTGGGGAGGTTTTTTAAAGCAAGTAAAACCTCTACAAATGTGGTATGGCTG
ATTATGATCCGGCTGCCTCGCGCGTTTCGGTGATGACGGTGAAAACCTCTGACACATGCAGCTCCCGGAG
ACGGTCACAGCTTGTCTGTAAGCGGATGCCGGGAGCAGACAAGCCCGTCAGGGCGCGTCAGCGGGTGTTG
GCGGGTGTCGGGGCGCAGCCATGACCGGTCGACTCTAGA
