Features (pLannotate 1.2.2; 20 found; start..end, strand, type, name):
      4..195     -  CDS            UL24 (fragment): UL24_EHV4 - Experimental evidence at transcript level: Swiss-Prot protein existence level 2. May participate in nuclear egress of viral particles. Plays a role in the dispersal of several host nucleolar proteins including NCL/nucleolin and NPM1. Since deletion of host NCL/nucleolin negatively impact on nuclear egress, UL24 supposedly acts on this process through its effect on host nucleoli (By similarity). From Equine herpesvirus 4 (strain 1942) (EHV-4) (Equine rhinopneumonitis virus).
    169..231     +  promoter       Mini-TK promoter: minimal herpes simplex virus (HSV) thymidine kinase promoter
    274..1311    +  CDS            HygR: hygromycin B phosphotransferase confers resistance to hygromycin
   1353..1401    +  polyA_signal   HSV TK poly(A) signal: herpes simplex virus thymidine kinase polyadenylation signal (Cole and Stacy, 1985)
   1601..1825    +  CDS            gH (fragment): GH_HHV11 - Experimental evidence at protein level: Swiss-Prot protein existence level 1. The heterodimer glycoprotein H-glycoprotein L is required for the fusion of viral and plasma membranes leading to virus entry into the host cell. Following initial binding to host receptor, membrane fusion is mediated by the fusion machinery composed of gB and the heterodimer gH/gL. May also be involved in the fusion between the virion envelope and the outer nuclear membrane during virion morphogenesis. From Human herpesvirus 1 (strain 17) (HHV-1) (Human herpes simplex virus 1).
   1856..1881    -  CDS            bla(M) (fragment): β-lactamase lacking the signal sequence; bla(M); allows cytosolic expression of β-lactamase
   2055..2434    +  enhancer       CMV enhancer: human cytomegalovirus immediate early enhancer
   2436..2635    +  promoter       CMV promoter: human cytomegalovirus (CMV) immediate early promoter
   2732..5206    +  CDS            env: ENV_HV1Y2 - Experimental evidence at protein level: Swiss-Prot protein existence level 1. [Transmembrane protein gp41]: Acts as a class I viral fusion protein. Under the current model, the protein has at least 3 conformational states: pre-fusion native state, pre-hairpin intermediate state, and post-fusion hairpin state. During fusion of viral and target intracellular membranes, the coiled coil regions (heptad repeats) assume a trimer-of-hairpins structure, positioning the fusion peptide in close proximity to the C-terminal region of the ectodomain. The formation of this structure appears to d
   5232..5366    -  polyA_signal   SV40 poly(A) signal: SV40 polyadenylation signal
   5389..5472    -  CDS            large T antigen (fragment): large T antigen from SV40 (simian virus 40)
   5475..5515    +  CDS            rop (fragment): Rop protein, which maintains plasmids at low copy number; rop
   6032..7821    -  rep_origin     oriP: Epstein-Barr virus oriP replication origin (Yates et al., 2000)
   7822..8040    -  CDS            gL (fragment): GL_EBVB9 - Experimental evidence at protein level: Swiss-Prot protein existence level 1. The heterodimer glycoprotein H-glycoprotein L is required for the fusion of viral and plasma membranes leading to virus entry into the host cell. Acts as a functional inhibitor of gH and maintains gH in an inhibited form. Upon binding to host integrins, gL dissociates from gH leading to activation of the viral fusion glycoproteins gB and gH. Fusion of EBV with B-lymphocytes requires the additional receptor- binding protein gp42, which forms a complex with gH/gL. The heterodimer gH/gL targets also host EPHA
   8123..10048   -  CDS            EBNA1: Epstein-Barr nuclear antigen 1, also known as EBNA-1 crucial for latent viral infection, and for episomal amplification of vectors containing the oriP origin (Okita et al., 2013)
  10086..10430   -  CDS            BRRF2_EBVB9 (fragment): Protein inferred from homology: Swiss-Prot protein existence level 3. From Epstein-Barr virus (strain B95-8) (HHV-4) (Human herpesvirus 4).
  10433..10456   -  promoter       tet promoter (fragment): E. coli promoter for tetracycline efflux protein gene
  10569..10673   +  promoter       AmpR promoter: bla
  10674..11534   +  CDS            AmpR: β-lactamase; bla; confers resistance to ampicillin, carbenicillin, and related antibiotics
  11705..12293   +  rep_origin     ori: high-copy-number ColE1/pMB1/pBR322/pUC origin of replication
>Addgene plasmid #100927 | pCEP4-YU2gp160 Sequencing Result | analyzer sequence | sequence record 197656
GCCCTGCTTCATCCCCGTGGCCCGTTGCTCGCGTTTGCTGGCGGTGTCCCCGGAAGAAATATATTTGCAT
GTCTTTAGTTCTATGATGACACAAACCCCGCCCAGCGTCTTGTCATTGGCGAATTCGAACACGCAGATGC
AGTCGGGGCGGCGCGGTCCGAGGTCCACTTCGCATATTAAGGTGACGCGTGTGGCCTCGAACACCGAGCG
ACCCTGCAGCGACCCGCTTAACAGCGTCAACAGCGTGCCGCAGATCCCGGGGGGCAATGAGATATGAAAA
AGCCTGAACTCACCGCGACGTCTGTCGAGAAGTTTCTGATCGAAAAGTTCGACAGCGTCTCCGACCTGAT
GCAGCTCTCGGAGGGCGAAGAATCTCGTGCTTTCAGCTTCGATGTAGGAGGGCGTGGATATGTCCTGCGG
GTAAATAGCTGCGCCGATGGTTTCTACAAAGATCGTTATGTTTATCGGCACTTTGCATCGGCCGCGCTCC
CGATTCCGGAAGTGCTTGACATTGGGGAATTCAGCGAGAGCCTGACCTATTGCATCTCCCGCCGTGCACA
GGGTGTCACGTTGCAAGACCTGCCTGAAACCGAACTGCCCGCTGTTCTGCAGCCGGTCGCGGAGGCCATG
GATGCGATCGCTGCGGCCGATCTTAGCCAGACGAGCGGGTTCGGCCCATTCGGACCGCAAGGAATCGGTC
AATACACTACATGGCGTGATTTCATATGCGCGATTGCTGATCCCCATGTGTATCACTGGCAAACTGTGAT
GGACGACACCGTCAGTGCGTCCGTCGCGCAGGCTCTCGATGAGCTGATGCTTTGGGCCGAGGACTGCCCC
GAAGTCCGGCACCTCGTGCACGCGGATTTCGGCTCCAACAATGTCCTGACGGACAATGGCCGCATAACAG
CGGTCATTGACTGGAGCGAGGCGATGTTCGGGGATTCCCAATACGAGGTCGCCAACATCTTCTTCTGGAG
GCCGTGGTTGGCTTGTATGGAGCAGCAGACGCGCTACTTCGAGCGGAGGCATCCGGAGCTTGCAGGATCG
CCGCGGCTCCGGGCGTATATGCTCCGCATTGGTCTTGACCAACTCTATCAGAGCTTGGTTGACGGCAATT
TCGATGATGCAGCTTGGGCGCAGGGTCGATGCGACGCAATCGTCCGATCCGGAGCCGGGACTGTCGGGCG
TACACAAATCGCCCGCAGAAGCGCGGCCGTCTGGACCGATGGCTGTGTAGAAGTACTCGCCGATAGTGGA
AACCGACGCCCCAGCACTCGTCCGGATCGGGAGATGGGGGAGGCTAACTGAAACACGGAAGGAGACAATA
CCGGAAGGAACCCGCGCTATGACGGCAATAAAAAGACAGAATAAAACGCACGGGTGTTGGGTCGTTTGTT
CATAAACGCGGGGTTCGGTCCCAGGGCTGGCACTCTGTCGATACCCCACCGAGACCCCATTGGGGCCAAT
ACGCCCGCGTTTCTTCCTTTTCCCCACCCCACCCCCCAAGTTCGGGTGAAGGCCCAGGGCTCGCAGCCAA
CGTCGGGGCGGCAGGCCCTGCCATAGCCACTGGCCCCGTGGGTTAGGGACGGGGTCCCCCATGGGGAATG
GTTTATGGTTCGTGGGGGTTATTATTTTGGGCGTTGCGTGGGGTCAGGTCCACGACTGGACTGAGCAGAC
AGACCCATGGTTTTTGGATGGCCTGGGCATGGACCGCATGTACTGGCGCGACACGAACACCGGGCGTCTG
TGGCTGCCAAACACCCCCGACCCCCAAAAACCACCGCGCGGATTTCTGGCGTGCCAAGCTAGTCGACCAA
TTCTCATGTTTGACAGCTTATCATCGCAGATCCGGGCAACGTTGTTGCCATTGCTGCAGGCGCAGAACTG
GTAGGTATGGAAGATCTATACATTGAATCAATATTGGCAATTAGCCATATTAGTCATTGGTTATATAGCA
TAAATCAATATTGGCTATTGGCCATTGCATACGTTGTATCTATATCATAATATGTACATTTATATTGGCT
CATGTCCAATATGACCGCCATGTTGACATTGATTATTGACTAGTTATTAATAGTAATCAATTACGGGGTC
ATTAGTTCATAGCCCATATATGGAGTTCCGCGTTACATAACTTACGGTAAATGGCCCGCCTGGCTGACCG
CCCAACGACCCCCGCCCATTGACGTCAATAATGACGTATGTTCCCATAGTAACGCCAATAGGGACTTTCC
ATTGACGTCAATGGGTGGAGTATTTACGGTAAACTGCCCACTTGGCAGTACATCAAGTGTATCATATGCC
AAGTCCGCCCCCTATTGACGTCAATGACGGTAAATGGCCCGCCTGGCATTATGCCCAGTACATGACCTTA
CGGGACTTTCCTACTTGGCAGTACATCTACGTATTAGTCATCGCTATTACCATGGTGATGCGGTTTTGGC
AGTACACCAATGGGCGTGGATAGCGGTTTGACTCACGGGGATTTCCAAGTCTCCACCCCATTGACGTCAA
TGGGAGTTTGTTTTGGCACCAAAATCAACGGGACTTTCCAAAATGTCGTAATAACCCCGCCCCGTTGACG
CAAATGGGCGGTAGGCGTGTACGGTGGGAGGTCTATATAAGCAGAGCTCGTTTAGTGAACCGTCAGATCT
CTAGAAGCTGGGTACCAGCTGCTAGCGCCACCATGCCTATGGGAAGTTTGCAACCTCTGGCTACGCTGTA
TCTCTTGGGTATGCTGGTGGCCTCCGTGCTTGCCGCAGAACAACTGTGGGTCACAGTATACTACGGCGTC
CCTGTGTGGAAAGAGGCAACCACGACGCTGTTTTGTGCGTCCGATGCAAAGGCTTACGACACTGAAGTCC
ATAACGTTTGGGCCACTCACGCATGTGTCCCCACCGATCCCAACCCCCAGGAGGTCAAACTGGAAAATGT
GACGGAAAATTTCAATATGTGGAAAAATAATATGGTTGAGCAGATGCACGAGGACATTATTTCACTGTGG
GACCAGTCCCTGAAGCCTTGTGTGAAATTGACACCTCTCTGTGTCACTCTCAATTGCACCGATTTGCGGA
ATGCGACGAACACTACGTCCAGCTCTTGGGAAACTATGGAAAAAGGAGAAATTAAAAATTGTAGTTTCAA
TATCACCACTTCCATACGGGATAAAGTTCAAAAAGAGTACGCCCTTTTCTATAATCTTGACGTCGTCCCT
ATAGATAACGCAAGTTACAGATTGATAAGTTGCAATACAAGCGTAATCACGCAGGCCTGTCCCAAGGTCA
GCTTCGAGCCTATACCTATACATTATTGTGCGCCTGCAGGGTTTGCGATATTGAAGTGTAACGACAAGAA
ATTCAATGGCACGGGACCCTGTACAAATGTCAGCACAGTCCAATGCACCCATGGAATTCGACCAGTCGTG
TCAACCCAGCTGCTGCTTAACGGTAGTCTGGCGGAGGAGGAGATCGTGATCCGGTCTGAGAACTTCACTA
ATAACGCTAAGACCATCATAGTCCAGCTTAATGAGAGTGTGGTGATCAACTGCACTAGGCCCAATAACAA
TACGCGCAAGTCCATTAACATTGGCCCTGGGCGGGCCCTTTATACAACGGGCGAAATTATTGGGGATATC
CGACAGGCCCACTGTAATCTGTCCAAAACTCAGTGGGAGAATACACTTGAGCAGATTGCCATCAAACTTA
AGGAACAATTTGGCAACAATAAGACAATCATTTTCAATCCTAGCTCAGGAGGCGACCCAGAAATTGTTAC
CCATTCATTTAATTGCGGCGGGGAATTCTTCTATTGCAATTCAACCCAGCTTTTTACCTGGAATGATACT
CGCAAGCTGAACAACACCGGCAGGAACATAACTCTGCCTTGCAGGATAAAGCAGATAATAAATATGTGGC
AAGAAGTAGGCAAAGCGATGTATGCACCGCCCATCCGGGGACAAATTCGATGCAGCTCAAACATTACTGG
TTTGTTGTTGACGCGGGATGGCGGCAAGGACACCAACGGCACGGAGATTTTTAGGCCCGGCGGCGGTGAT
ATGAGAGATAATTGGCGGTCAGAGCTGTATAAGTACAAGGTGGTGAAGATTGAACCCCTGGGCGTGGCAC
CAACGAAAGCAAAAAGAAGGGTTGTACAACGCGAGAAACGCGCCGTTGGGCTCGGCGCGCTCTTCCTCGG
ATTCTTGGGAGCAGCCGGTAGTACGATGGGGGCCGCCTCAATAACGCTGACGGTCCAGGCGAGGCAACTC
CTCTCTGGAATAGTACAACAGCAGAATAACCTCCTGAGGGCAATAGAGGCTCAGCAACATCTGTTGCAAC
TTACTGTCTGGGGCATCAAACAACTGCAGGCCAGAGTGCTTGCCGTGGAGAGATATTTGCGCGACCAACA
ACTCCTGGGTATCTGGGGGTGCTCCGGTAAGCTTATCTGCACGACAACGGTACCGTGGAATACCTCATGG
TCTAATAAGTCACTTAATGAAATCTGGGATAATATGACGTGGATGAAGTGGGAGCGAGAGATTGACAACT
ATACACATATTATATATTCACTGATTGAACAGTCCCAAAATCAACAGGAAAAAAACGAACAGGAACTCCT
CGCACTCGATAAATGGGCTTCTCTGTGGAATTGGTTCGACATAACGAAGTGGTTGTGGTATATTAAAATA
TTCATAATGATCGTCGGAGGGTTGATCGGCCTCCGAATTGTCTTTGTTGTGCTCAGTATCGTAAACCGCG
TACGCCAGGGTTATAGTCCTTTGTCATTTCAGACACACCTCCCCGCCCAACGGGGCCCAGACCGGCCCGA
CGGCATCGAAGAGGAGGGGGGTGAGAGAGACCGCGACAGGTCTGGCCCGCTTGTTGATGGATTCCTTGCA
ATCATATGGGTCGATTTGCGCAGCTTGTGTCTTTTTTCTTATCACAGGCTGCGAGACCTCCTTTTGATAG
TAACCCGGATTGTTGAATTGTTGGGTAGACGCGGTTGGGGCGTGCTGAAGTACTGGTGGAATTTGCTTCA
ATATTGGATCCAAGAGCTGAAAAATTCCGCCGTTAGCCTCCTCAATGCTACGGCGATAGCAGTTGCCGAA
GGCACGGATCGCGTAATAGAAATCCTGCAGCGAGCTTTTCGGGCGGTCCTTCATATCCCTGTGCGGATCC
GCCAGGGGCTTGAGCGCGCACTGCTTTAGTAACTCGAGGCCGGCAAGGCCGGATCCAGACATGATAAGAT
ACATTGATGAGTTTGGACAAACCACAACTAGAATGCAGTGAAAAAAATGCTTTATTTGTGAAATTTGTGA
TGCTATTGCTTTATTTGTAACCATTATAAGCTGCAATAAACAAGTTAACAACAACAATTGCATTCATTTT
ATGTTTCAGGTTCAGGGGGAGGTGTGGGAGGTTTTTTAAAGCAAGTAAAACCTCTACAAATGTGGTATGG
CTGATTATGATCCGGCTGCCTCGCGCGTTTCGGTGATGACGGTGAAAACCTCTGACACATGCAGCTCCCG
GAGACGGTCACAGCTTGTCTGTAAGCGGATGCCGGGAGCAGACAAGCCCGTCAGGGCGCGTCAGCGGGTG
TTGGCGGGTGTCGGGGCGCAGCCATGAGGTCGACTCTAGACGGGGCAGTGCATGTAATCCCTTCAGTTGG
TTGGTACAACTTGCCAACTGGGCCCTGTTCCACATGTGACACGGGGGGGGACCAAACACAAAGGGGTTCT
CTGACTGTAGTTGACATCCTTATAAATGGATGTGCACATTTGCCAACACTGAGTGGCTTTCATCCTGGAG
CAGACTTTGCAGTCTGTGGACTGCAACACAACATTGCCTTTATGTGTAACTCTTGGCTGAAGCTCTTACA
CCAATGCTGGGGGACATGTACCTCCCAGGGGCCCAGGAAGACTACGGGAGGCTACACCAACGTCAATCAG
AGGGGCCTGTGTAGCTACCGATAAGCGGACCCTCAAGAGGGCATTAGCAATAGTGTTTATAAGGCCCCCT
TGTTAACCCTAAACGGGTAGCATATGCTTCCCGGGTAGTAGTATATACTATCCAGACTAACCCTAATTCA
ATAGCATATGTTACCCAACGGGAAGCATATGCTATCGAATTAGGGTTAGTAAAAGGGTCCTAAGGAACAG
CGATATCTCCCACCCCATGAGCTGTCACGGTTTTATTTACATGGGGTCAGGATTCCACGAGGGTAGTGAA
CCATTTTAGTCACAAGGGCAGTGGCTGAAGATCAAGGAGCGGGCAGTGAACTCTCCTGAATCTTCGCCTG
CTTCTTCATTCTCCTTCGTTTAGCTAATAGAATAACTGCTGAGTTGTGAACAGTAAGGTGTATGTGAGGT
GCTCGAAAACAAGGTTTCAGGTGACGCCCCCAGAATAAAATTTGGACGGGGGGTTCAGTGGTGGCATTGT
GCTATGACACCAATATAACCCTCACAAACCCCTTGGGCAATAAATACTAGTGTAGGAATGAAACATTCTG
AATATCTTTAACAATAGAAATCCATGGGGTGGGGACAAGCCGTAAAGACTGGATGTCCATCTCACACGAA
TTTATGGCTATGGGCAACACATAATCCTAGTGCAATATGATACTGGGGTTATTAAGATGTGTCCCAGGCA
GGGACCAAGACAGGTGAACCATGTTGTTACACTCTATTTGTAACAAGGGGAAAGAGAGTGGACGCCGACA
GCAGCGGACTCCACTGGTTGTCTCTAACACCCCCGAAAATTAAACGGGGCTCCACGCCAATGGGGCCCAT
AAACAAAGACAAGTGGCCACTCTTTTTTTTGAAATTGTGGAGTGGGGGCACGCGTCAGCCCCCACACGCC
GCCCTGCGGTTTTGGACTGTAAAATAAGGGTGTAATAACTTGGCTGATTGTAACCCCGCTAACCACTGCG
GTCAAACCACTTGCCCACAAAACCACTAATGGCACCCCGGGGAATACCTGCATAAGTAGGTGGGCGGGCC
AAGATAGGGGCGCGATTGCTGCGATCTGGAGGACAAATTACACACACTTGCGCCTGAGCGCCAAGCACAG
GGTTGTTGGTCCTCATATTCACGAGGTCGCTGAGAGCACGGTGGGCTAATGTTGCCATGGGTAGCATATA
CTACCCAAATATCTGGATAGCATATGCTATCCTAATCTATATCTGGGTAGCATAGGCTATCCTAATCTAT
ATCTGGGTAGCATATGCTATCCTAATCTATATCTGGGTAGTATATGCTATCCTAATTTATATCTGGGTAG
CATAGGCTATCCTAATCTATATCTGGGTAGCATATGCTATCCTAATCTATATCTGGGTAGTATATGCTAT
CCTAATCTGTATCCGGGTAGCATATGCTATCCTAATAGAGATTAGGGTAGTATATGCTATCCTAATTTAT
ATCTGGGTAGCATATACTACCCAAATATCTGGATAGCATATGCTATCCTAATCTATATCTGGGTAGCATA
TGCTATCCTAATCTATATCTGGGTAGCATAGGCTATCCTAATCTATATCTGGGTAGCATATGCTATCCTA
ATCTATATCTGGGTAGTATATGCTATCCTAATTTATATCTGGGTAGCATAGGCTATCCTAATCTATATCT
GGGTAGCATATGCTATCCTAATCTATATCTGGGTAGTATATGCTATCCTAATCTGTATCCGGGTAGCATA
TGCTATCCTCATGCATATACAGTCAGCATATGATACCCAGTAGTAGAGTGGGAGTGCTATCCTTTGCATA
TGCCGCCACCTCCCAAGGGGGCGTGAATTTTCGCTGCTTGTCCTTTTCCTGCTGGTTGCTCCCATTCTTA
GGTGAATTTAAGGAGGCCAGGCTAAAGCCGTCGCATGTCTGATTGCTCACCAGGTAAATGTCGCTAATGT
TTTCCAACGCGAGAAGGTGTTGAGCGCGGAGCTGAGTGACGTGACAACATGGGTATGCCCAATTGCCCCA
TGTTGGGAGGACGAAAATGGTGACAAGACAGATGGCCAGAAATACACCAACAGCACGCATGATGTCTACT
GGGGATTTATTCTTTAGTGCGGGGGAATACACGGCTTTTAATACGATTGAGGGCGTCTCCTAACAAGTTA
CATCACTCCTGCCCTTCCTCACCCTCATCTCCATCACCTCCTTCATCTCCGTCATCTCCGTCATCACCCT
CCGCGGCAGCCCCTTCCACCATAGGTGGAAACCAGGGAGGCAAATCTACTCCATCGTCAAAGCTGCACAC
AGTCACCCTGATATTGCAGGTAGGAGCGGGCTTTGTCATAACAAGGTCCTTAATCGCATCCTTCAAAACC
TCAGCAAATATATGAGTTTGTAAAAAGACCATGAAATAACAGACAATGGACTCCCTTAGCGGGCCAGGTT
GTGGGCCGGGTCCAGGGGCCATTCCAAAGGGGAGACGACTCAATGGTGTAAGACGACATTGTGGAATAGC
AAGGGCAGTTCCTCGCCTTAGGTTGTAAAGGGAGGTCTTACTACCTCCATATACGAACACACCGGCGACC
CAAGTTCCTTCGTCGGTAGTCCTTTCTACGTGACTCCTAGCCAGGAGAGCTCTTAAACCTTCTGCAATGT
TCTCAAATTTCGGGTTGGAACCTCCTTGACCACGATGCTTTCCAAACCACCCTCCTTTTTTGCGCCTGCC
TCCATCACCCTGACCCCGGGGTCCAGTGCTTGGGCCTTCTCCTGGGTCATCTGCGGGGCCCTGCTCTATC
GCTCCCGGGGGCACGTCAGGCTCACCATCTGGGCCACCTTCTTGGTGGTATTCAAAATAATCGGCTTCCC
CTACAGGGTGGAAAAATGGCCTTCTACCTGGAGGGGGCCTGCGCGGTGGAGACCCGGATGATGATGACTG
ACTACTGGGACTCCTGGGCCTCTTTTCTCCACGTCCACGACCTCTCCCCCTGGCTCTTTCACGACTTCCC
CCCCTGGCTCTTTCACGTCCTCTACCCCGGCGGCCTCCACTACCTCCTCGACCCCGGCCTCCACTACCTC
CTCGACCCCGGCCTCCACTGCCTCCTCGACCCCGGCCTCCACCTCCTGCTCCTGCCCCTCCTGCTCCTGC
CCCTCCTCCTGCTCCTGCCCCTCCTGCCCCTCCTGCTCCTGCCCCTCCTGCCCCTCCTGCTCCTGCCCCT
CCTGCCCCTCCTGCTCCTGCCCCTCCTGCCCCTCCTCCTGCTCCTGCCCCTCCTGCCCCTCCTCCTSCTC
CTGCCCCTCCTGCCCCTCCTGCTCCTGCCCCTCCTGCCCCTCCTGCTCCTGCCCCTCCTGCCCCTCCTGC
TCCTGCCCCTCCTGCTCCTGCCCCTCCTGCTCCTGCCCCTCCTGCTCCTGCCCCTCCTGCCCCTCCTGCC
CCTCCTCCTGCTCCTGCCCCTCCTGCTCCTGCCCCTCCTGCCCCTCCTGCCCCTCCTGCTCCTGCCCCTC
CTCCTGCTCCTGCCCCTCCTGCCCCTCCTGCCCCTCCTCCTGCTCCTGCCCCTCCTGCCCCTCCTCCTGC
TCCTGCCCCTCCTCCTGCTCCTGCCCCTCCTGCCCCTCCTGCCCCTCCTCCTGCTCCTGCCCCTCCTGCC
CCTCCTCCTGCTCCTGCCCCTCCTCCTGCTCCTGCCCCTCCTGCCCCTCCTGCCCCTCCTCCTGCTCCTG
CCCCTCCTCCTGCTCCTGCCCCTCCTGCCCCTCCTGCCCCTCCTGCCCCTCCTCCTGCTCCTGCCCCTCC
TCCTGCTCCTGCCCCTCCTGCTCCTGCCCCTCCCGCTCCTGCTCCTGCTCCTGTTCCACCGTGGGTCCCT
TTGCAGCCAATGCAACTTGGACGTTTTTGGGGTCTCCGGACACCATCTCTATGTCTTGGCCCTGATCCTG
AGCCGCCCGGGGCTCCTGGTCTTCCGCCTCCTCGTCCTCGTCCTCTTCCCCGTCCTCGTCCATGGTTATC
ACCCCCTCTTCTTTGAGGTCCACTGCCGCCGGAGCCTTCTGGTCCAGATGTGTCTCCCTTCTCTCCTAGG
CCATTTCCAGGTCCTGTACCTGGCCCCTCGTCAGACATGATTCACACTAAAAGAGATCAATAGACATCTT
TATTAGACGACGCTCAGTGAATACAGGGAGTGCAGACTCCTGCCCCCTCCAACAGCCCCCCCACCCTCAT
CCCCTTCATGGTCGCTGTCAGACAGATCCAGGTCTGAAAATTCCCCATCCTCCGAACCATCCTCGTCCTC
ATCACCAATTACTCGCAGCCCGGAAAACTCCCGCTGAACATCCTCAAGATTTGCGTCCTGAGCCTCAAGC
CAGGCCTCAAATTCCTCGTCCCCCTTTTTGCTGGACGGTAGGGATGGGGATTCTCGGGACCCCTCCTCTT
CCTCTTCAAGGTCACCAGACAGAGATGCTACTGGGGCAACGGAAGAAAAGCTGGGTGCGGCCTGTGAGGA
TCAGCTTATCGATGATAAGCTGTCAAACATGAGAATTCTTGAAGACGAAAGGGCCTCGTGATACGCCTAT
TTTTATAGGTTAATGTCATGATAATAATGGTTTCTTAGACGTCAGGTGGCACTTTTCGGGGAAATGTGCG
CGGAACCCCTATTTGTTTATTTTTCTAAATACATTCAAATATGTATCCGCTCATGAGACAATAACCCTGA
TAAATGCTTCAATAATATTGAAAAAGGAAGAGTATGAGTATTCAACATTTCCGTGTCGCCCTTATTCCCT
TTTTTGCGGCATTTTGCCTTCCTGTTTTTGCTCACCCAGAAACGCTGGTGAAAGTAAAAGATGCTGAAGA
TCAGTTGGGTGCACGAGTGGGTTACATCGAACTGGATCTCAACAGCGGTAAGATCCTTGAGAGTTTTCGC
CCCGAAGAACGTTTTCCAATGATGAGCACTTTTAAAGTTCTGCTATGTGGCGCGGTATTATCCCGTGTTG
ACGCCGGGCAAGAGCAACTCGGTCGCCGCATACACTATTCTCAGAATGACTTGGTTGAGTACTCACCAGT
CACAGAAAAGCATCTTACGGATGGCATGACAGTAAGAGAATTATGCAGTGCTGCCATAACCATGAGTGAT
AACACTGCGGCCAACTTACTTCTGACAACGATCGGAGGACCGAAGGAGCTAACCGCTTTTTTGCACAACA
TGGGGGATCATGTAACTCGCCTTGATCGTTGGGAACCGGAGCTGAATGAAGCCATACCAAACGACGAGCG
TGACACCACGATGCCTGCAGCAATGGCAACAACGTTGCGCAAACTATTAACTGGCGAACTACTTACTCTA
GCTTCCCGGCAACAATTAATAGACTGGATGGAGGCGGATAAAGTTGCAGGACCACTTCTGCGCTCGGCCC
TTCCGGCTGGCTGGTTTATTGCTGATAAATCTGGAGCCGGTGAGCGTGGGTCTCGCGGTATCATTGCAGC
ACTGGGGCCAGATGGTAAGCCCTCCCGTATCGTAGTTATCTACACGACGGGGAGTCAGGCAACTATGGAT
GAACGAAATAGACAGATCGCTGAGATAGGTGCCTCACTGATTAAGCATTGGTAACTGTCAGACCAAGTTT
ACTCATATATACTTTAGATTGATTTAAAACTTCATTTTTAATTTAAAAGGATCTAGGTGAAGATCCTTTT
TGATAATCTCATGACCAAAATCCCTTAACGTGAGTTTTCGTTCCACTGAGCGTCAGACCCCGTAGAAAAG
ATCAAAGGATCTTCTTGAGATCCTTTTTTTCTGCGCGTAATCTGCTGCTTGCAAACAAAAAAACCACCGC
TACCAGCGGTGGTTTGTTTGCCGGATCAAGAGCTACCAACTCTTTTTCCGAAGGTAACTGGCTTCAGCAG
AGCGCAGATACCAAATACTGTCCTTCTAGTGTAGCCGTAGTTAGGCCACCACTTCAAGAACTCTGTAGCA
CCGCCTACATACCTCGCTCTGCTAATCCTGTTACCAGTGGCTGCTGCCAGTGGCGATAAGTCGTGTCTTA
CCGGGTTGGACTCAAGACGATAGTTACCGGATAAGGCGCAGCGGTCGGGCTGAACGGGGGGTTCGTGCAC
ACAGCCCAGCTTGGAGCGAACGACCTACACCGAACTGAGATACCTACAGCGTGAGCTATGAGAAAGCGCC
ACGCTTCCCGAAGGGAGAAAGGCGGACAGGTATCCGGTAAGCGGCAGGGTCGGAACAGGAGAGCGCACGA
GGGAGCTTCCAGGGGGAAACGCCTGGTATCTTTATAGTCCTGTCGGGTTTCGCCACCTCTGACTTGAGCG
TCGATTTTTGTGATGCTCGTCAGGGGGGCGGAGCCTATGGAAAAACGCCAGCAACGCGGCCTTTTTACGG
TTCCTGGCCTTTTGCT
